Addgene plasmid #158437: pMH-09
Purpose: pBAD33 vector encoding MotA, Dendra2 - GSGSGS linker - MotB
Depositing lab: Francesco Pedaci. Depositing organization: CNRS UMR 5048, INSERM U1054, Centre de Biochimie Structurale. Publication: Impact of fluorescent protein fusions on the bacterial flagellar motor. Heo M, Nord AL, Chamousset D, van Rijn E, Beaumont HJE, Pedaci F. Sci Rep. 2017 Oct 3;7(1):12583. doi: 10.1038/s41598-017-11241-w. PubMed 28974721.
Backbone
  Vector backbone: pBAD33
  Vector type: Bacterial Expression
Growth in bacteria
  Bacterial resistance: Chloramphenicol, 25 μg/mL
  Growth temperature: 30°C
  Growth strain: JPA605 (parent strain RP437)
  Growth instructions: Plasmid was deposited to Addgene in a custom bacterial strain, JPA605 (parent strain RP437). However, the plasmid may easily be stored and expressed in DH5alpha.
  Copy number: Unknown
Gene/Insert 1
  Gene/Insert name: MotA
  Species: E. coli
  Insert size (bp): 888
Gene/Insert 2
  Gene/Insert name: MotB
  Species: E. coli
  Insert size (bp): 927
  Tag / fusion protein: Dendra2- 3 x EAAAK linker (N terminal on insert)
Terms and licenses: Academic/Nonprofit Terms; Industry Terms: Not Available to Industry
How to cite: pMH-09 was a gift from Francesco Pedaci (Addgene plasmid # 158437 ; http://n2t.net/addgene:158437 ; RRID:Addgene_158437)
