[The description below was written by a language model from this plasmid's Addgene catalogue record and pLannotate feature annotations shown in this document.]
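Description:
pMH-09 is a bacterial expression plasmid built on the pBAD33 backbone for arabinose-regulated production of the E. coli flagellar stator proteins MotA and MotB, with MotB carrying a fluorescent tag. The 7.9 kb sequence contains an intact p15A origin, a medium-copy replicon compatible with ColE1-type plasmids, and is selected with chloramphenicol through a cat gene under its own promoter. The other backbone annotations are remnants typical of pBAD33: truncated β-lactamase and tetracycline-resistance fragments, partial ColE1 and RSF origin matches, an IS1 fragment and an M13 origin. None of these should be taken as functional markers. araC is encoded divergently from the araBAD promoter, so expression is repressed without L-arabinose and can be tuned by inducer concentration.

Downstream of the araBAD promoter, the insert keeps an operon-like layout: motA is followed almost immediately by the Dendra2 coding sequence, which is joined through a short linker to the N-terminus of motB, and the rrnB T1 and T2 terminators close the unit. Dendra2 is a green-to-red photoconvertible fluorescent protein. The record is inconsistent about the linker: the purpose line names a GSGSGS linker, while the tag field lists a 3×EAAAK linker. The roughly 18-nucleotide gap between the Dendra2 and motB annotations fits the six-residue GSGSGS version better.

MotA and MotB together form the proton-conducting, torque-generating stator units anchored to the cell wall. The associated study examined how fluorescent protein fusions affect flagellar motor function, so the plasmid is suited to expressing labelled stators in order to image them and assess their effect on motor behaviour. It was deposited in a custom strain derived from RP437, although standard cloning strains can also maintain it.
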