Features (pLannotate 1.2.2; 22 found; start..end, strand, type, name):
     26..310     +  promoter       araBAD promoter: araBAD; promoter of the L-arabinose operon of E. coli; the araC regulatory gene is transcribed in the opposite direction (Guzman et al., 1995)
    331..350     +  misc_feature   MCS (fragment): pUC18/19 multiple cloning site
    366..1247    +  CDS            motA: MOTA_ECOLI - Also known as flaJ. Experimental evidence at protein level: Swiss-Prot protein existence level 1. MotA and MotB comprise the stator element of the flagellar motor complex. Required for rotation of the flagellar motor. Probable transmembrane proton channel. Overexpression of MotA, with or without MotB, restores motility in a pdeH disruption, (a c-di-GMP phosphodiesterase) suggesting there is an interaction (direct or indirect) between the c-di-GMP-binding flagellar brake protein YcgR and the flagellar stator. From Escherichia coli (strain K12).
   1251..1940    +  CDS            Dendra2: Dendra2 is a photoconvertible green fluorescent protein published in 2006, derived from Dendronephthya sp.. It has high acid sensitivity.
   1959..2882    +  CDS            motB: MOTB_ECOLI - Experimental evidence at protein level: Swiss-Prot protein existence level 1. MotA and MotB comprise the stator element of the flagellar motor complex. Required for the rotation of the flagellar motor. Probably a linker that fastens the torque-generating machinery to the cell wall. Overexpression of this protein with MotA improves motility in a pdeH disruption, (a c-di-GMP phosphodiesterase) suggesting there is an interaction (direct or indirect) between the c-di-GMP-binding flagellar brake protein YcgR and the flagellar stator. From Escherichia coli (strain K12).
   2886..2922    +  misc_feature   MCS (fragment): pUC18/19 multiple cloning site
   3006..3121    +  ncRNA          5S rRNA: Accession: RF00001 - 5S ribosomal RNA
   3125..3211    +  terminator     rrnB T1 terminator: Escherichia coli rrnB; transcription terminator T1 from the E. coli rrnB gene
   3303..3330    +  terminator     rrnB T2 terminator: transcription terminator T2 from the E. coli rrnB gene
   3349..3440    +  promoter       AmpR promoter: bla
   3441..3560    +  CDS            AmpR (fragment): β-lactamase; bla; confers resistance to ampicillin, carbenicillin, and related antibiotics
   3561..3855    +  CDS            bla(M) (fragment): β-lactamase lacking the signal sequence; bla(M); allows cytosolic expression of β-lactamase
   3898..4278    +  rep_origin     M13 ori (sequence partly withheld): M13 bacteriophage origin of replication; arrow indicates direction of (+) strand synthesis
   4464..4697    +  rep_origin     ori (fragment): high-copy-number ColE1/pMB1/pBR322/pUC origin of replication
   4909..5568    -  CDS            CmR: chloramphenicol acetyltransferase; cat; confers resistance to chloramphenicol
   5569..5671    -  promoter       cat promoter: promoter of the E. coli cat gene encoding chloramphenicol acetyltransferase
   5792..5935    +  mobile_element IS1 (fragment): prokaryotic transposable element IS1
   6054..6109    -  rep_origin     RSF ori (fragment): Plasmids containing the RSF 1030 origin of replication can be propagated in E. coli cells that contain additional plasmids with compatible origins.
   6197..6742    -  rep_origin     p15A ori: Plasmids containing the medium-copy-number p15A origin of replication can be propagated in E. coli cells that contain a second plasmid with the ColE1 origin.
   6779..6899    -  CDS            TcR (fragment): tetracycline efflux protein; tet; confers resistance to tetracycline
   6909..6927    +  promoter       tet promoter (fragment): E. coli promoter for tetracycline efflux protein gene
   7017..7895    -  CDS            araC: L-arabinose regulatory protein; araC
>Addgene plasmid #158437 | pMH-09 | addgene full sequence | sequence record 313777 | Addgene NGS Result
CTTTTCATACTCCCGCCATTCAGAGAAGAAACCAATTGTCCATATTGCATCAGACATTGCCGTCACTGCG
TCTTTTACTGGCTCTTCTCGCTAACCAAACCGGTAACCCCGCTTATTAAAAGCATTCTGTAACAAAGCGG
GACCAAAGCCATGACAAAAACGCGTAACAAAAGTGTCTATAATCACGGCAGAAAAGTCCACATTGATTAT
TTGCACGGCGTCACACTTTGCTATGCCATAGCATTTTTATCCATAAGATTAGCGGATCCTACCTGACGCT
TTTTATCGCAACTCTCTACTGTTTCTCCATACCCGTTTTTTTGGGCTAGCGAATTCGAGCTCGGTACCCG
AAGGATGATGTCGTGCTTATCTTATTAGGTTACCTGGTTGTTCTCGGTACAGTTTTCGGCGGTTATTTGA
TGACCGGTGGAAGCCTTGGAGCACTCTATCAACCCGCTGAACTGGTGATTATTGCCGGTGCAGGGATTGG
GTCGTTTATCGTCGGCAATAATGGCAAAGCGATTAAAGGCACGCTGAAGGCGCTGCCGTTGCTGTTTCGT
CGCTCCAAATACACCAAAGCAATGTATATGGATCTGCTGGCTCTGCTTTATCGGTTGATGGCGAAATCGC
GGCAGATGGGGATGTTTTCGCTGGAACGTGATATTGAAAATCCCCGTGAGAGCGAGATCTTCGCCAGCTA
CCCACGCATCCTCGCGGATAGCGTCATGCTTGATTTTATCGTCGATTATCTGCGCCTGATTATCAGCGGT
CACATGAACACCTTCGAAATCGAAGCTCTGATGGATGAAGAGATTGAGACGCACGAAAGCGAGGCAGAAG
TCCCGGCGAACAGTCTGGCGCTGGTCGGGGACTCACTTCCGGCGTTTGGTATTGTTGCGGCTGTAATGGG
GGTCGTTCACGCGTTAGGTTCAGCCGATCGTCCTGCCGCCGAGCTGGGTGCGCTTATCGCACATGCGATG
GTGGGGACTTTCCTCGGCATTTTATTGGCTTACGGATTTATTTCCCCATTAGCGACTGTTTTACGTCAGA
AAAGCGCCGAAACCAGCAAAATGATGCAGTGCGTCAAAGTCACTCTGCTTTCTAATCTGAACGGTTACGC
ACCGCCTATCGCCGTTGAGTTTGGTCGCAAAACGCTCTATTCCAGCGAACGTCCGTCGTTTATTGAACTG
GAAGAGCATGTGCGTGCGGTGAAAAATCCGCAACAACAGACGACAACCGAGGAAGCATGAATGAACACCC
CGGGAATTAACCTGATCAAGGAGGACATGCGCGTGAAGGTGCACATGGAGGGCAACGTGAACGGCCACGC
CTTCGTGATCGAGGGCGAGGGCAAGGGCAAGCCCTACGAGGGCACCCAGACCGCCAACCTGACCGTGAAG
GAGGGCGCCCCCCTGCCCTTCAGCTACGACATCCTGACCACCGCCGTGCACTACGGCAACCGGGTGTTCA
CCAAGTACCCCGAGGACATCCCCGACTACTTCAAGCAGAGCTTCCCCGAGGGCTACAGCTGGGAGCGCAC
CATGACCTTCGAGGACAAGGGCATCTGCACCATCCGCAGCGACATCAGCCTGGAGGGCGACTGCTTCTTC
CAGAACGTGCGCTTCAAGGGCACCAACTTCCCCCCCAACGGCCCCGTGATGCAGAAGAAGACCCTGAAGT
GGGAGCCCAGCACCGAGAAGCTGCACGTGCGCGACGGCCTGCTGGTGGGCAACATCAACATGGCCCTGCT
GCTGGAGGGCGGCGGCCACTACCTGTGCGACTTCAAGACCACCTACAAGGCCAAGAAGGTGGTGCAGCTG
CCCGACGCCCACTTCGTGGACCACCGCATCGAGATCCTGGGCAACGACAGCGACTACAACAAGGTGAAGC
TGTACGAGCACGCCGTGGCCCGCTACAGCCCCCTGCCCAGCCAGGTGTGGGGTAGCGGTAGCGGTAGCAT
GAAGAATCAAGCGCATCCGATTATTGTCGTCAAACGACGCAAAGCCAAAAGCCACGGGGCAGCACATGGA
TCGTGGAAGATTGCTTATGCCGACTTTATGACTGCGATGATGGCCTTTTTTCTGGTGATGTGGCTGATCT
CCATCTCCAGCCCAAAAGAGCTGATTCAGATTGCGGAGTACTTCCGGACTCCACTGGCGACTGCGGTTAC
GGGCGGCGATCGCATTTCTAATAGTGAAAGCCCAATTCCCGGCGGTGGTGATGATTACACCCAAAGCCAG
GGGGAAGTGAATAAGCAGCCGAACATCGAAGAGCTGAAAAAACGCATGGAGCAAAGTCGATTGCGGAAAT
TGCGGGGTGATCTCGACCAGTTGATAGAGTCCGATCCGAAACTGCGGGCGTTACGTCCCCATCTCAAAAT
CGATCTGGTCCAGGAAGGTCTACGTATTCAGATCATCGATAGCCAGAATCGCCCGATGTTTAGAACCGGC
AGTGCCGATGTCGAACCCTATATGCGCGACATTCTGCGCGCCATTGCGCCTGTACTGAACGGTATTCCCA
ACCGTATTAGCCTTTCAGGTCATACCGATGATTTCCCCTACGCCAGCGGTGAGAAAGGATATAGCAACTG
GGAGCTTTCTGCCGATCGGGCCAATGCATCCCGCCGCGAACTGATGGTCGGAGGGTTGGATAGCGGCAAA
GTGTTACGTGTCGTCGGCATGGCGGCAACGATGCGCTTAAGCGATCGCGGACCTGATGATGCCGTCAACC
GTCGCATCAGCCTGCTGGTACTGAACAAACAAGCCGAACAGGCCATTTTGCATGAAAACGCCGAAAGCCA
GAATGAGCCAGTAAGCGCCCTGGAAAAACCTGAGGTTGCACCACAGGTCAGTGTTCCCACAATGCCATCA
GCCGAACCGAGGTGAGGGGATCCTCTAGGTCGACCTGCAGGCATGCAAGCTTGGCTGTTTTGGCGGATGA
GAGAAGATTTTCAGCCTGATACAGATTAAATCAGAACGCAGAAGCGGTCTGATAAAACAGAATTTGCCTG
GCGGCAGTAGCGCGGTGGTCCCACCTGACCCCATGCCGAACTCAGAAGTGAAACGCCGTAGCGCCGATGG
TAGTGTGGGGTCTCCCCATGCGAGAGTAGGGAACTGCCAGGCATCAAATAAAACGAAAGGCTCAGTCGAA
AGACTGGGCCTTTCGTTTTATCTGTTGTTTGTCGGTGAACGCTCTCCTGAGTAGGACAAATCCGCCGGGA
GCGGATTTGAACGTTGCGAAGCAACGGCCCGGAGGGTGGCGGGCAGGACGCCCGCCATAAACTGCCAGGC
ATCAAATTAAGCAGAAGGCCATCCTGACGGATGGCCTTTTTGCGTTTCTACAAACTCTTTTGTTTATTTT
TCTAAATACATTCAAATATGTATCCGCTCATGAGACAATAACCCTGATAAATGCTTCAATAATATTGAAA
AAGGAAGAGTATGAGTATTCAACATTTCCGTGTCGCCCTTATTCCCTTTTTTGCGGCATTTTGCCTTCCT
GTTTTTGCTCACCCAGAAACGCTGGTGAAAGTAAAAGATGCTGAAGATCAGTTGGGTGCAGCAAACTATT
AACTGGCGAACTACTTACTCTAGCTTCCCGGCAACAATTAATAGACTGGATGGAGGCGGATAAAGTTGCA
GGACCACTTCTGCGCTCGGCCCTTCCGGCTGGCTGGTTTATTGCTGATAAATCTGGAGCCGGTGAGCGTG
GGTCTCGCGGTATCATTGCAGCACTGGGGCCAGATGGTAAGCCCTCCCGTATCGTAGTTATCTACACGAC
GGGGAGTCAGGCAACTATGGATGAACGAAATAGACAGATCGCTGAGATAGGTGCCTCACTGATTAAGCAT
TGGTAACTGTCAGACCAAGTTTACTCATATATACTTTAGATTGATT
[125 nt withheld, positions 3897-4021]
C
[141 nt withheld, positions 4023-4163]
CCTTTGACGTTGGAGTCCACGTTCTTT
[37 nt withheld, positions 4191-4227]
ACCCTATCTCGGGCTATTCTTTTGATTTATAAGGGATTTTGCCGATTTCGGCCTATTGGTTAAAAAATGA
GCTGATTTAACAAAAATTTAACGCGAATTTTAACAAAATATTAACGTTTACAATTTAAAAGGATCTAGGT
GAAGATCCTTTTTGATAATCTCATGACCAAAATCCCTTAACGTGAGTTTTCGTTCCACTGAGCGTCAGAC
CCCGTAGAAAAGATCAAAGGATCTTCTTGAGATCCTTTTTTTCTGCGCGTAATCTGCTGCTTGCAAACAA
AAAAACCACCGCTACCAGCGGTGGTTTGTTTGCCGGATCAAGAGCTACCAACTCTTTTTCCGAAGGTAAC
TGGCTTCAGCAGAGCGCAGATACCAAATACTGTCCTTCTAGTGTAGCCGTAGTTAGGCCACCACTTCAAG
AACTCTGTAGCACCGCCTACATACCTCGCTCTGCTAATCCTGTTACCAGTCAGGCATTTGAGAAGCACAC
GGTCACACTGCTTCCGGTAGTCAATAAACCGGTAAACCAGCAATAGACATAAGCGGCTATTTAACGACCC
TGCCCTGAACCGACGACCGGGTCGAATTTGCTTTCGAATTTCTGCCATTCATCCGCTTATTATCACTTAT
TCAGGCGTAGCAACCAGGCGTTTAAGGGCACCAATAACTGCCTTAAAAAAATTACGCCCCGCCCTGCCAC
TCATCGCAGTACTGTTGTAATTCATTAAGCATTCTGCCGACATGGAAGCCATCACAAACGGCATGATGAA
CCTGAATCGCCAGCGGCATCAGCACCTTGTCGCCTTGCGTATAATATTTGCCCATGGTGAAAACGGGGGC
GAAGAAGTTGTCCATATTGGCCACGTTTAAATCAAAACTGGTGAAACTCACCCAGGGATTGGCTGAGACG
AAAAACATATTCTCAATAAACCCTTTAGGGAAATAGGCCAGGTTTTCACCGTAACACGCCACATCTTGCG
AATATATGTGTAGAAACTGCCGGAAATCGTCGTGGTATTCACTCCAGAGCGATGAAAACGTTTCAGTTTG
CTCATGGAAAACGGTGTAACAAGGGTGAACACTATCCCATATCACCAGCTCACCGTCTTTCATTGCCATA
CGGAATTCCGGATGAGCATTCATCAGGCGGGCAAGAATGTGAATAAAGGCCGGATAAAACTTGTGCTTAT
TTTTCTTTACGGTCTTTAAAAAGGCCGTAATATCCAGCTGAACGGTCTGGTTATAGGTACATTGAGCAAC
TGACTGAAATGCCTCAAAATGTTCTTTACGATGCCATTGGGATATATCAACGGTGGTATATCCAGTGATT
TTTTTCTCCATTTTAGCTTCCTTAGCTCCTGAAAATCTCGATAACTCAAAAAATACGCCCGGTAGTGATC
TTATTTCATTATGGTGAAAGTTGGAACCTCTTACGTGCCGATCAACGTCTCATTTTCGCCAAAAGTTGGC
CCAGGGCTTCCCGGTATCAACAGGGACACCAGGATTTATTTATTCTGCGAAGTGATCTTCCGTCACAGGT
ATTTATTCGGCGCAAAGTGCGTCGGGTGATGCTGCCAACTTACTGATTTAGTGTATGATGGTGTTTTTGA
GGTGCTCCAGTGGCTTCTGTTTCTATCAGCTGTCCCTCCTGTTCAGCTACTGACGGGGTGGTACGTAACG
GCAAAAGCACCGCCGGACATCAGCGCTAGCGGAGTGTATACTGGCTTACTATGTTGGCACTGATGAGGGT
GTCAGTGAAGTGCTTCATGTGGCAGGAGAAAAAAGGCTGCACCGGTGCGTCAGCAGAATATGTGATACAG
GATATATTCCGCTTCCTCGCTCACTGACTCGCTACGCTCGGTCGTTCGACTGCGGCGAGCGGAAATGGCT
TACGAACGGGGCGGAGATTTCCTGGAAGATGCCAGGAAGATACTTAACAGGGAAGTGAGAGGGCCGCGGC
AAAGCCGTTTTTCCATAGGCTCCGCCCCCCTGACAAGCATCACGAAATCTGACGCTCAAATCAGTGGTGG
CGAAACCCGACAGGACTATAAAGATACCAGGCGTTTCCCCCTGGCGGCTCCCTCGTGCGCTCTCCTGTTC
CTGCCTTTCGGTTTACCGGTGTCATTCCGCTGTTATGGCCGCGTTTGTCTCATTCCACGCCTGACACTCA
GTTCCGGGTAGGCAGTTCGCTCCAAGCTGGACTGTATGCACGAACCCCCCGTTCAGTCCGACCGCTGCGC
CTTATCCGGTAACTATCGTCTTGAGTCCAACCCGGAAAGACATGCAAAAGCACCACTGGCAGCAGCCACT
GGTAATTGATTTAGAGGAGTTAGTCTTGAAGTCATGCGCCGGTTAAGGCTAAACTGAAAGGACAAGTTTT
GGTGACTGCGCTCCTCCAAGCCAGTTACCTCGGTTCAAAGAGTTGGTAGCTCAGAGAACCTTCGAAAAAC
CGCCCTGCAAGGCGGTTTTTTCGTTTTCAGAGCAAGAGATTACGCGCAGACCAAAACGATCTCAAGAAGA
TCATCTTATTAATCAGATAAAATATTTCTAGGCTCATGAGCCCGAAGTGGCGAGCCCGATCTTCCCCATC
GGTGATGTCGGCGATATAGGCGCCAGCAACCGCACCTGTGGCGCCGGTGATGCCGGCCACGATGCGTCCG
GCGTAGAGGATCTGCTCATGTTTGACAGCTTATCATCGATGCATAATGTGCCTGTCAAATGGACGAAGCA
GGGATTCTGCAAACCCTATGCTACTCCGTCAAGCCGTCAATTGTCTGATTCGTTACCAATTATGACAACT
TGACGGCTACATCATTCACTTTTTCTTCACAACCGGCACGGAACTCGCTCGGGCTGGCCCCGGTGCATTT
TTTAAATACCCGCGAGAAATAGAGTTGATCGTCAAAACCAACATTGCGACCGACGGTGGCGATAGGCATC
CGGGTGGTGCTCAAAAGCAGCTTCGCCTGGCTGATACGTTGGTCCTCGCGCCAGCTTAAGACGCTAATCC
CTAACTGCTGGCGGAAAAGATGTGACAGACGCGACGGCGACAAGCAAACATGCTGTGCGACGCTGGCGAT
ATCAAAATTGCTGTCTGCCAGGTGATCGCTGATGTACTGACAAGCCTCGCGTACCCGATTATCCATCGGT
GGATGGAGCGACTCGTTAATCGCTTCCATGCGCCGCAGTAACAATTGCTCAAGCAGATTTATCGCCAGCA
GCTCCGAATAGCGCCCTTCCCCTTGCCCGGCGTTAATGATTTGCCCAAACAGGTCGCTGAAATGCGGCTG
GTGCGCTTCATCCGGGCGAAAGAACCCCGTATTGGCAAATATTGACGGCCAGTTAAGCCATTCATGCCAG
TAGGCGCGCGGACGAAAGTAAACCCACTGGTGATACCATTCGCGAGCCTCCGGATGACGACCGTAGTGAT
GAATCTCTCCTGGCGGGAACAGCAAAATATCACCCGGTCGGCAAACAAATTCTCGTCCCTGATTTTTCAC
CACCCCCTGACCGCGAATGGTGAGATTGAGAATATAACCTTTCATTCCCAGCGGTCGGTCGATAAAAAAA
TCGAGATAACCGTTGGCCTCAATCGGCGTTAAACCCGCCACCAGATGGGCATTAAACGAGTATCCCGGCA
GCAGGGGATCATTTTGCGCTTCAGCCATA
